>Addgene plasmid #123676 | MTK1_013 | addgene full sequence | sequence record 248567 | Addgene NGS Result
CACCGTCTTTCATTGCCATACGAAATTCCGGATGAGCATTCATCAGGCGGGCAAGAATGTGAATAAAGGC
CGGATAAAACTTGTGCTTATTTTTCTTTACGGTCTTTAAAAAGGCCGTAATATCCAGCTGAACGGTCTGG
TTATAGGTACATTGAGCAACTGACTGAAATGCCTCAAAATGTTCTTTACGATGCCATTGGGATATATCAA
CGGTGGTATATCCAGTGATTTTTTTCTCCATTTTAGCTTCCTTAGCTCCTGAAAATCTCGATAACTCAAA
AAATACGCCCGGTAGTGATCTTATTTCATTATGGTGAAAGTTGGAACCTCTTACGTGCCCGATCAATCAT
GACCAAAATCCCTTAACGTGAGTTTTCGTTCCACTGAGCGTCAGACCCCGTAGAAAAGATCAAAGGATCT
TCTTGAGATCCTTTTTTTCTGCGCGTAATCTGCTGCTTGCAAACAAAAAAACCACCGCTACCAGCGGTGG
TTTGTTTGCCGGATCAAGAGCTACCAACTCTTTTTCCGAAGGTAACTGGCTTCAGCAGAGCGCAGATACC
AAATACTGTTCTTCTAGTGTAGCCGTAGTTAGGCCACCACTTCAAGAACTCTGTAGCACCGCCTACATAC
CTCGCTCTGCTAATCCTGTTACCAGTGGCTGCTGCCAGTGGCGATAAGTCGTGTCTTACCGGGTTGGACT
CAAGACGATAGTTACCGGATAAGGCGCAGCGGTCGGGCTGAACGGGGGGTTCGTGCACACAGCCCAGCTT
GGAGCGAACGACCTACACCGAACTGAGATACCTACAGCGTGAGCTATGAGAAAGCGCCACGCTTCCCGAA
GGGAGAAAGGCGGACAGGTATCCGGTAAGCGGCAGGGTCGGAACAGGAGAGCGCACGAGGGAGCTTCCAG
GGGGAAACGCCTGGTATCTTTATAGTCCTGTCGGGTTTCGCCACCTCTGACTTGAGCGTCGATTTTTGTG
ATGCTCGTCAGGGGGGCGGAGCCTATGGAAAAACGCCAGCAACGCGGCCTTTTTACGGTTCCTGGCCTTT
TGCTGGCCTTTTGCTCACATGTTCTTTCCTGCGTTATCCCCTGATTCTGTGGATAACCGTAGTCGGTCTC
ACCCTGAATTCGCATCTAGAACGCACAAGGTCAGGGCACTCATGCGACAATCAACTCGATGCATGATCCG
CACCATTGTCGAGGGGCCAGCGTCAATAGTGCCGATGACCACAGACCCGGTTAAGACATAGCCGAATGGA
GCCGCGCCGACCACAGAATGATACGTCTCAAAGTGAATAAAGCTCCACACAGTCGATCGAATTCGAGTTG
GCGCGCCTGTCATTCTAAATCTCTCTTTCAGCCTAAAGCTTTTTCCCCGTATCCCCCCAGGTGTCTGCAG
GCTCAAAGAGCAGCGAGAAGCGTTCAGAGGAAAGCGATCCCGTGCCACCTTCCCCGTGCCCGGGCTGTCC
CCGCACGCTGCCGGCTCGGGGATGCGGGGGGAGCGCCGGACCGGAGCGGAGCCCCGGGCGGCTCGCTGCT
GCCCCCTAGCGGGGGAGGGACGTAATTACATCCCTGGGGGCTTTGGGAGGGGGCTGTCCCCGTGAGCTCC
CAGGCGCGCCTGTCATTCTAAATCTCTCTTTCAGCCTAAAGCTTTTTCCCCGTATCCCCCCAGGTGTCTG
CAGGCTCAAAGAGCAGCGAGAAGCGTTCAGAGGAAAGCGATCCCGTGCCACCTTCCCCGTGCCCGGGCTG
TCCCCGCACGCTGCCGGCTCGGGGATGCGGGGGGAGCGCCGGACCGGAGCGGAGCCCCGGGCGGCTCGCT
GCTGCCCCCTAGCGGGGGAGGGACGTAATTACATCCCTGGGGGCTTTGGGGGGGGGCTGTCCCCGTGAGC
TCAATAAAAGAGCCCACAACGTGAGACCAGACCAATAAAAAACGCCCGGCGGCAACCGAGCGTTCTGAAC
AAATCCAGATGGAGTTCTGAGGTCATTACTGGATCTATCAACAGGAGTCCAAGCGAGCTCGATATCAAAT
TACGCCCCGCCCTGCCACTCATCGCAGTACTGTTGTAATTCATTAAGCATTCTGCCGACATGGAAGCCAT
CACAAACGGCATGATGAACCTGAATCGCCAGCGGCATCAGCACCTTGTCGCCTTGCGTATAATATTTGCC
CATGGTGAAAACGGGGGCGAAGAAGTTGTCCATATTGGCCACGTTTAAATCAAAACTGGTGAAACTCACC
CAGGGATTGGCTGAAACGAAAAACATATTCTCAATAAACCCTTTAGGGAAATAGGCCAGGTTTTCACCGT
AACACGCCACATCTTGCGAATATATGTGTAGAAACTGCCGGAAATCGTCGTGGTATTCACTCCAGAGCGA
TGAAAACGTTTCAGTTTGCTCATGGAAAACGGTGTAACAAGGGTGAACACTATCCCATATCACCAGCT
Features (pLannotate 1.2.2; 5 found; start..end, strand, type, name):
    242..339     -  promoter       cat promoter: promoter of the E. coli cat gene encoding chloramphenicol acetyltransferase
    423..1011    +  rep_origin     ori: high-copy-number ColE1/pMB1/pBR322/pUC origin of replication
   1892..1910    +  LTR            5' LTR (truncated) (fragment): truncated long terminal repeat from Moloney murine sarcoma virus
   1925..1959    -  terminator     lambda t0 terminator: minimal transcription terminator from phage lambda (Scholtissek and Grosse, 1987)
   2033..241     -  CDS            cat (across the origin): CAT_ECOLX - Experimental evidence at protein level: Swiss-Prot protein existence level 1. This enzyme is an effector of chloramphenicol resistance in bacteria. From Escherichia coli. This protein is used as a marker in many commonly used cloning vectors, such as pACYC184.
