[The description below was written by a language model from this plasmid's Addgene catalogue record and pLannotate feature annotations shown in this document.]
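Description:
MTK1_013 is a small (about 2.4 kb) part plasmid from the Mammalian Toolkit (MTK), a hierarchical modular cloning system for building genetic circuits for mammalian cells. It is catalogued as a mammalian expression vector, but it is a bacterial storage plasmid for a single reusable DNA part, not a stand-alone expression construct. It is built on the MTK0_027 part-entry backbone. The annotated features are almost entirely backbone elements: a high-copy ColE1/pUC-type origin of replication, and a chloramphenicol acetyltransferase (cat) gene with its native promoter, followed by a lambda t0 terminator. These provide propagation and chloramphenicol selection in E. coli.

The payload is a synthetic insert named Connector L5-2xHS4, which combines the ConL5 assembly connector with the chicken hypersensitivity site 4 (HS4) insulator; the insert name suggests two copies. It was cloned through BsmBI sites that were destroyed in the process. As a Type 1 part, it serves as a 5' assembly connector: it sits at the upstream end of a transcriptional unit and determines that unit's position when several units are joined into a multi-gene plasmid. HS4 insulators are generally used to shield transgenes from neighbouring regulatory influences and chromatin silencing, so this connector places an insulating boundary upstream of the unit it heads.

The automated feature table does not annotate the connector or the HS4 sequence. They presumably lie in the unannotated stretch between the origin and the terminator. The only hit there is a 19-nt match to a truncated Moloney murine sarcoma virus LTR, which is probably a chance similarity. No promoter, coding sequence or mammalian selection marker is recorded.
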