Addgene plasmid #123676: MTK1_013
Purpose: Encodes ConL5 and chicken hypersensitivity site 4 insulator as a Type 1 part to be used in the MTK system
Depositing lab: Hana El-Samad. Depositing organization: University of California, San Francisco (UCSF). Publication: A Toolkit for Rapid Modular Construction of Biological Circuits in Mammalian Cells. Fonseca JP, Bonny AR, Kumar GR, Ng AH, Town J, Wu QC, Aslankoohi E, Chen SY, Dods G, Harrigan P, Osimiri LC, Kistler AL, El-Samad H. ACS Synth Biol. 2019 Nov 15;8(11):2593-2606. doi: 10.1021/acssynbio.9b00322. Epub 2019 Nov 5. PubMed 31686495.
Backbone
  Vector backbone: MTK0_027
  Vector type: Mammalian Expression
Growth in bacteria
  Bacterial resistance: Chloramphenicol, 25 μg/mL
  Growth temperature: 37°C
  Growth strain: DH5alpha
  Copy number: Unknown
Gene/Insert
  Gene/Insert name: Connector L5-2xHS4
  Species: Synthetic
  Cloning method: Restriction Enzyme; 5′ cloning site BsmBI (destroyed during cloning); 3′ cloning site BsmBI (destroyed during cloning)
Terms and licenses: Academic/Nonprofit Terms; Industry Terms: Not Available to Industry
Depositor comments: Type 1 parts are 5' assembly connectors in the MTK. Please visit https://www.biorxiv.org/content/10.1101/506188v2 for BioRxiv preprint
How to cite: MTK1_013 was a gift from Hana El-Samad (Addgene plasmid # 123676 ; http://n2t.net/addgene:123676 ; RRID:Addgene_123676)
